>Addgene plasmid #211775 | LLP782_Traptavidin-KRAB-CO | addgene full sequence | sequence record 421617 | Addgene NGS Result
GACGTCCATAGAGCCCACCGCATCCCCAGCATGCCTGCTATTGTCTTCCCAATCCTCCCCCTTGCTGTCC
TGCCCCACCCCACCCCCCAGAATAGAATGACACCTACTCAGACAATGCGATGCAATTTCCTCATTTTATT
AGGAAAGGACAGTGGGAGTGGCACCTTCCAGGGTCAAGGAAGGCACGGGGGAGGGGCAAACAACAGATGG
CTGGCAACTAGAAGGCACAGTCAACTGCCCTTGTACAGCTCGTCCATGCCGAGAGTGATCCCGGCGGCGG
TCACGAACTCCAGCAGGACCATGTGATCGCGCTTCTCGTTGGGGTCTTTGCTCAGGGCGGACTGGGTGCT
CAGGTAGTGGTTGTCGGGCAGCAGCACGGGGCCGTCGCCGATGGGGGTGTTCTGCTGGTAGTGGTCGGCG
AGCTGCACGCTGCCGTCCTCGATGTTGTGGCGGATCTTGAAGTTCACCTTGATGCCGTTCTTCTGCTTGT
CGGCCATGATATAGACGTTGTGGCTGTTGTAGTTGTACTCCAGCTTGTGCCCCAGGATGTTGCCGTCCTC
CTTGAAGTCGATGCCCTTCAGCTCGATGCGGTTCACCAGGGTGTCGCCCTCGAACTTCACCTCGGCGCGG
GTCTTGTAGTTGCCGTCGTCCTTGAAGAAGATGGTGCGCTCCTGGACGTAGCCTTCGGGCATGGCGGACT
TGAAGAAGTCGTGCTGCTTCATGTGGTCGGGGTAGCGGCTGAAGCACTGCACGCCGTAGGTCAGGGTGGT
CACGAGGGTGGGCCAGGGCACGGGCAGCTTGCCGGTGGTGCAGATGAACTTCAGGGTCAGCTTGCCGTAG
GTGGCATCGCCCTCGCCCTCGCCGGACACGCTGAACTTGTGGCCGTTTACGTCGCCGTCCAGCTCGACCA
GGATGGGCACCACCCCGGTGAACAGCTCCTCGCCCTTGCTCACCATGGTGGCCGTACGGGTGGCGCGCGT
AGCCTAGGCCTCCAAAAAAGCCTCCTCACTACTTCTGGAATAGCTCAGAGGCAGAGGCGGCCTCGGCCTC
TGCATAAATAAAAAAAATTAGTCAGCCATGGGGCGGAGAATGGGCGGAACTGGGCGGAGTTAGGGGCGGG
ATGGGCGGAGTTAGGGGCGGGACTATGGTTGCTGACTAATTGAGATGCATGCTTTGCATACTTCTGCCTG
CCTGAATTCACGTCGACGGATCGGGAGATCTCCCGATCCCCTATGGTGCACTCTCAGTACAATCTGCTCT
GATGCCGCATAGTTAAGCCAGTATCTGCTCCCTGCTTGTGTGTTGGAGGTCGCTGAGTAGTGCGCGAGCA
AAATTTAAGCTACAACAAGGCAAGGCTTGACCGACAATTGCATGAAGAATCTGCTTAGGGTTAGGCGTTT
TGCGTGCAAAGATGGATAAAGTTTTAAACAGAGAGGAATCTTTGCAGCTAATGGACCTTCTAGGTCTTGA
AAGGAGTGGGAATTGGCTCCGGTGCCCGTCAGTGGGCAGAGCGCACATCGCCCACAGTCCCCGAGAAGTT
GGGGGGAGGGGTCGGCAATTGAACCGGTGCCTAGAGAAGGTGGCGCGGGGTAAACTGGGAAAGTGATGTC
GTGTACTGGCTCCGCCTTTTTCCCGAGGGTGGGGGAGAACCGTATATAAGTGCAGTAGTCGCCGTGAACG
TTCTTTTTCGCAACGGGTTTGCCGCCAGAACACAGGTAAGTGCCGTGTGTGGTTCCCGCGGGCCTGGCCT
CTTTACGGGTTATGGCCCTTGCGTGCCTTGAATTACTTCCACCTGGCTGCAGTACGTGATTCTTGATCCC
GAGCTTCGGGTTGGAAGTGGGTGGGAGAGTTCGAGGCCTTGCGCTTAAGGAGCCCCTTCGCCTCGTGCTT
GAGTTGAGGCCTGGCCTGGGCGCTGGGGCCGCCGCGTGCGAATCTGGTGGCACCTTCGCGCCTGTCTCGC
TGCTTTCGATAAGTCTCTAGCCATTTAAAATTTTTGATGACCTGCTGCGACGCTTTTTTTCTGGCAAGAT
AGTCTTGTAAATGCGGGCCAAGATCTGCACACTGGTATTTCGGTTTTTGGGGCCGCGGGCGGCGACGGGG
CCCGTGCGTCCCAGCGCACATGTTCGGCGAGGCGGGGCCTGCGAGCGCGGCCACCGAGAATCGGACGGGG
GTAGTCTCAAGCTGGCCGGCCTGCTCTGGTGCCTGGCCTCGCGCCGCCGTGTATCGCCCCGCCCTGGGCG
GCAAGGCTGGCCCGGTCGGCACCAGTTGCGTGAGCGGAAAGATGGCCGCTTCCCGGCCCTGCTGCAGGGA
GCTCAAAATGGAGGACGCGGCGCTCGGGAGAGCGGGCGGGTGAGTCACCCACACAAAGGAAAAGGGCCTT
TCCGTCCTCAGCCGTCGCTTCATGTGACTCCACGGAGTACCGGGCGCCGTCCAGGCACCTCGATTAGTTC
TCGAGCTTTTGGAGTACGTCGTCTTTAGGTTGGGGGGAGGGGTTTTATGCGATGGAGTTTCCCCACACTG
AGTGGGTGGAGACTGAAGTTAGGCCAGCTTGGCACTTGATGTAATTCTCCTTGGAATTTGCCCTTTTTGA
GTTTGGATCTTGGTTCATTCTCAAGCCTCAGACAGTGGTTCAAAGTTTTTTTCTTCCATTTCAGGTGTCG
TGACGTACGGCCACCATGGGTCCTAAGAAAAAGAGGAAGGTGGGTAAGCCTATCCCTAACCCTCTCCTCG
GTCTCGATTCTACGGGCAAGCCCATCCCCAACCCCCTGCTGGGCCTGGACAGCACCGGTAAACCTATTCC
TAATCCACTCCTCGGACTCGATTCCACACATATGGCTGAAGCTGGTATCACCGGCACCTGGTACAACCAG
CTGGGATCCACCTTCATCGTTACCGCTGGTGCTGACGGTGCTCTGACCGGTACCTACGAATCCGCTGTTG
GTAACGCTGAAGGCGATTACGTTCTGACCGGTCGTTACGACTCCGCTCCGGCTACCGACGGTTCCGGAAC
CGCTCTGGGTTGGACCGTTGCTTGGAAAAACAACTACCGTAACGCTCACTCCGCTACCACCTGGTCTGGC
CAGTACGTTGGTGGTGCTGAAGCTCGTATCAACACCCAGTGGTTGTTGACCTCCGGCACCACCGAAGCTA
ACGCGTGGAAATCCACCCTGGTTGGTCACGACACCTTCACCAAAGTTAAACCGTCCGCTGCTTCCAGCGC
TGGAGGGGGTGGCTCCGGCGGAGGAGGCTCTGGTGGCGGAGGGAGTGGAGCGGCCGCTGATGCCAAGTCC
CTGACCGCCTGGAGCCGCACCTTGGTAACTTTTAAGGATGTTTTCGTTGATTTTACTAGAGAGGAGTGGA
AATTGCTTGACACCGCTCAGCAGATTCTGTACCGGAACGTTATGCTGGAAAATTACAAGAATTTGGTGAG
TCTTGGCTACCAACTTACTAAGCCCGACGTTATTTTGAGACTCGAGAAGGGGGAGGAACCGTGGCTGGTG
GAACGGGAGATTCATCAGGAGACACATCCTGATTCTGAAACAGCTTTTGAAATAAAGTCTTCTGTTTGAC
GTTGAGTCTCTGTTTGTGGTGACTGATCATAATCAGCCATACCACATTTGTAGAGGTTTTACTTGCTTTA
AAAAACCTCCCACACCTCCCCCTGAACCTGAAACATAAAATGAATGCAATTGTTGTTGTTAACTTGTTTA
TTGCAGCTTATAATGGTTACAAATAAAGCAATAGCATCACAAATTTCACAAATAAAGCATTTTTTTCACT
GCATTCTAGTTGTGGTTTGTCCAAACTCATCAATGTATCTTAATGCGTCGAGTGCATTCTAGTTGTGGTT
TGTCCAAACTCATCAATGTATCTTATCATGTCTGTATACCGTCGACCTCTAGCTAGAGCTTGGCGTAATC
ATGGTCATAGCTGTTTCCTGTGTGAAATTGTTATCCGCTCACAATTCCACACAACATACGAGCCGGAAGC
ATAAAGTGTAAAGCCTGGGGTGCCTAATGAGTGAGCTAACTCACATTAATTGCGTTGCGCTCACTGCCCG
CTTTCCAGTCGGGAAACCTGTCGTGCCAGCTGCATTAATGAATCGGCCAACGCGCGGGGAGAGGCGGTTT
GCGTATTGGGCGCTCTTCCGCTTCCTCGCTCACTGACTCGCTGCGCTCGGTCGTTCGGCTGCGGCGAGCG
GTATCAGCTCACTCAAAGGCGGTAATACGGTTATCCACAGAATCAGGGGATAACGCAGGAAAGAACATGT
GAGCAAAAGGCCAGCAAAAGGCCAGGAACCGTAAAAAGGCCGCGTTGCTGGCGTTTTTCCATAGGCTCCG
CCCCCCTGACGAGCATCACAAAAATCGACGCTCAAGTCAGAGGTGGCGAAACCCGACAGGACTATAAAGA
TACCAGGCGTTTCCCCCTGGAAGCTCCCTCGTGCGCTCTCCTGTTCCGACCCTGCCGCTTACCGGATACC
TGTCCGCCTTTCTCCCTTCGGGAAGCGTGGCGCTTTCTCATAGCTCACGCTGTAGGTATCTCAGTTCGGT
GTAGGTCGTTCGCTCCAAGCTGGGCTGTGTGCACGAACCCCCCGTTCAGCCCGACCGCTGCGCCTTATCC
GGTAACTATCGTCTTGAGTCCAACCCGGTAAGACACGACTTATCGCCACTGGCAGCAGCCACTGGTAACA
GGATTAGCAGAGCGAGGTATGTAGGCGGTGCTACAGAGTTCTTGAAGTGGTGGCCTAACTACGGCTACAC
TAGAAGAACAGTATTTGGTATCTGCGCTCTGCTGAAGCCAGTTACCTTCGGAAAAAGAGTTGGTAGCTCT
TGATCCGGCAAACAAACCACCGCTGGTAGCGGTGGTTTTTTTGTTTGCAAGCAGCAGATTACGCGCAGAA
AAAAAGGATCTCAAGAAGATCCTTTGATCTTTTCTACGGGGTCTGACGCTCAGTGGAACGAAAACTCACG
TTAAGGGATTTTGGTCATGAGATTATCAAAAAGGATCTTCACCTAGATCCTTTTAAATTAAAAATGAAGT
TTTAAATCAATCTAAAGTATATATGAGTAAACTTGGTCTGACAGTTACCAATGCTTAATCAGTGAGGCAC
CTATCTCAGCGATCTGTCTATTTCGTTCATCCATAGTTGCCTGACTCCCCGTCGTGTAGATAACTACGAT
ACGGGAGGGCTTACCATCTGGCCCCAGTGCTGCAATGATACCGCGAGACCCACGCTCACCGGCTCCAGAT
TTATCAGCAATAAACCAGCCAGCCGGAAGGGCCGAGCGCAGAAGTGGTCCTGCAACTTTATCCGCCTCCA
TCCAGTCTATTAATTGTTGCCGGGAAGCTAGAGTAAGTAGTTCGCCAGTTAATAGTTTGCGCAACGTTGT
TGCCATTGCTACAGGCATCGTGGTGTCACGCTCGTCGTTTGGTATGGCTTCATTCAGCTCCGGTTCCCAA
CGATCAAGGCGAGTTACATGATCCCCCATGTTGTGCAAAAAAGCGGTTAGCTCCTTCGGTCCTCCGATCG
TTGTCAGAAGTAAGTTGGCCGCAGTGTTATCACTCATGGTTATGGCAGCACTGCATAATTCTCTTACTGT
CATGCCATCCGTAAGATGCTTTTCTGTGACTGGTGAGTACTCAACCAAGTCATTCTGAGAATAGTGTATG
CGGCGACCGAGTTGCTCTTGCCCGGCGTCAATACGGGATAATACCGCGCCACATAGCAGAACTTTAAAAG
TGCTCATCATTGGAAAACGTTCTTCGGGGCGAAAACTCTCAAGGATCTTACCGCTGTTGAGATCCAGTTC
GATGTAACCCACTCGTGCACCCAACTGATCTTCAGCATCTTTTACTTTCACCAGCGTTTCTGGGTGAGCA
AAAACAGGAAGGCAAAATGCCGCAAAAAAGGGAATAAGGGCGACACGGAAATGTTGAATACTCATACTCT
TCCTTTTTCAATATTATTGAAGCATTTATCAGGGTTATTGTCTCATGAGCGGATACATATTTGAATGTAT
TTAGAAAAATAAACAAATAGGGGTTCCGCGCACATTTCCCCGAAAAGTGCCACCT
Features (pLannotate 1.2.2; 19 found; start..end, strand, type, name):
      6..230     -  polyA_signal   bGH poly(A) signal: bovine growth hormone polyadenylation signal
    240..956     -  CDS            EGFP: EGFP is a basic (constitutively fluorescent) green fluorescent protein published in 1996, derived from Aequorea victoria. It is reported to be a rapidly-maturing weak dimer with moderate acid sensitivity.
    981..1191    -  promoter       SV40 promoter: SV40 early promoter
   1232..1284    -  misc_feature   bom (fragment): basis of mobility region from pBR322
   1412..1478    +  CDS            small t antigen (fragment): SV40 (simian virus 40) small t antigen
   1485..2663    +  promoter       EF-1α promoter: strong constitutive promoter for human elongation factor EF-1α
   2703..2744    +  CDS            V5 tag: epitope tag from simian virus 5
   2835..3215    +  CDS            SAV_STRAV (fragment): Experimental evidence at protein level: Swiss-Prot protein existence level 1. The biological function of streptavidin is not known. Forms a strong non-covalent specific complex with biotin (one molecule of biotin per subunit of streptavidin). From Streptomyces avidinii.
   3312..3533    +  CDS            ZNF720 (fragment): ZN720_HUMAN - Experimental evidence at protein level: Swiss-Prot protein existence level 1. From Homo sapiens (Human).
   3594..3678    +  CDS            large T antigen (fragment): large T antigen from SV40 (simian virus 40)
   3701..3822    +  polyA_signal   SV40 poly(A) signal: SV40 polyadenylation signal
   3833..3884    +  polyA_signal   SV40 poly(A) signal (fragment): SV40 polyadenylation signal
   3948..3964    -  protein_bind   lac operator: The lac repressor binds to the lac operator to inhibit transcription in E. coli. This inhibition can be relieved by adding lactose or isopropyl-β-D-thiogalactopyranoside (IPTG). lac repressor encoded by lacI
   3972..4002    -  promoter       lac promoter: promoter for the E. coli lac operon
   4017..4038    -  protein_bind   CAP binding site: CAP binding activates transcription in the presence of cAMP. E. coli catabolite activator protein
   4051..4143    -  CDS            lacI (fragment): lac repressor; lacI; The lac repressor binds to the lac operator to inhibit transcription in E. coli. This inhibition can be relieved by adding lactose or isopropyl-β-D-thiogalactopyranoside (IPTG).
   4326..4914    -  rep_origin     ori: high-copy-number ColE1/pMB1/pBR322/pUC origin of replication
   5085..5945    -  CDS            AmpR: β-lactamase; bla; confers resistance to ampicillin, carbenicillin, and related antibiotics
   5946..6050    -  promoter       AmpR promoter: bla
