[The description below was written by a language model from this plasmid's Addgene catalogue record and pLannotate feature annotations shown in this document.]
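Description:
LLP782_Traptavidin-KRAB-CO is a 6,075 nt mammalian expression plasmid built on the LLP252 pEF1a-NLS-scFvGCN4-DNMT3a backbone. It is propagated in E. coli through a high-copy ColE1/pUC-type origin with ampicillin resistance (AmpR under its own bla promoter). Remnants of a lac promoter/operator region and a pBR322 bom fragment are also annotated in the bacterial portion of the vector.

The payload is an effector fusion driven by the strong constitutive human EF-1α promoter. The feature table shows a V5 epitope tag, then a streptavidin-derived coding fragment consistent with traptavidin (a streptavidin variant that holds biotin more tightly). This is followed by a fragment matched to human ZNF720, which most likely represents the KRAB repressor domain, and a short SV40 large T antigen fragment that may be a nuclear localisation signal. The unit ends in an SV40 polyadenylation signal. A second, oppositely oriented cassette expresses EGFP from the SV40 early promoter with a bGH poly(A) signal, so transfected cells can be identified or sorted by fluorescence rather than drug selection.

The stated purpose is to supply the binding partner for AviTag, allowing KRAB-mediated transcriptional repression to be recruited within a modular dCas9-based platform for combinatorial epigenome editing.

The catalogue fields are inconsistent with the name, purpose and sequence annotation. They list the insert as SpyCatcher-DNMT3A with a codon-optimised final 300 bp and an N-terminal 3xFLAG tag, yet no DNMT3A, SpyCatcher or FLAG feature is annotated, and a V5 tag appears instead. These fields may have been carried over from a related construct, and what "CO" means for this KRAB version is not clearly stated.
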