Addgene plasmid #211775: LLP782_Traptavidin-KRAB-CO
Purpose: AviTag counterpart binding domain, Traptavidin, fused to transcriptional repressor KRAB, with GFP selection
Depositing lab: Ryan Lister. Depositing organization: University of Western Australia. Publication: A modular dCas9-based recruitment platform for combinatorial epigenome editing. Swain T, Pflueger C, Freytag S, Poppe D, Pflueger J, Nguyen TV, Li JK, Lister R. Nucleic Acids Res. 2023 Nov 24:gkad1108. doi: 10.1093/nar/gkad1108. PubMed 38000387.
Backbone
  Vector backbone: LLP252 pEF1a-NLS-scFvGCN4-DNMT3a
  Backbone manufacturer: Ryan Lister (Addgene plasmid # 100941)
  Vector type: Mammalian Expression
  Selectable markers: GFP
Growth in bacteria
  Bacterial resistance: Ampicillin, 100 μg/mL
  Growth temperature: 37°C
  Growth strain: NEB Stable
  Copy number: High Copy
Gene/Insert
  Gene/Insert name: SpyCatcher-DNMT3A
  Species: H. sapiens (human)
  Mutation: Last 300 bp codon-optimised (CO) to detect DNMT3A expression distinct from endogenous mRNA
  Promoter: pEF1a and pSV40
  Tag / fusion protein: 3xFLAG (N terminal on backbone)
  Cloning method: Restriction Enzyme; 5′ cloning site Unknown (unknown if destroyed); 3′ cloning site Unknown (unknown if destroyed)
  Sequencing primers: 5′ n/a
Terms and licenses: Academic/Nonprofit Terms; Industry Terms: Not Available to Industry
Depositor comments: Please visit https://www.biorxiv.org/content/10.1101/2022.07.01.498378v1 for bioRxiv preprint.
How to cite: LLP782_Traptavidin-KRAB-CO was a gift from Ryan Lister (Addgene plasmid # 211775 ; http://n2t.net/addgene:211775 ; RRID:Addgene_211775)
